>Addgene plasmid #1485 | pPD95_21 | depositor full sequence | sequence record 96 | Author sequence
AAGCTTGCATGCCTGCAGGCCTTGGTCGACTCTAGAGGATCCCCGGGGATTGGCCAAAGGACCCAAAGGT
ATGTTTCGAATGATACTAACATAACATAGAACATTTTCAGGAGGACCCTTGCTTGGCTAGCAAAAATGCA
TAAGGTTTTGCTGGCACTGTTCTTTATCTTTCTGGCACCAGCATCCGCACTGGCAGTCTCCGAACCGGCC
TGCAGGATCGATTTTTTGCAAATTACGAGCGTTGTAGGGGGCGGAGCGATAGGTCCTATAGGTTTTGGTA
TATCATCATTCATTCATTCATTGGTACATTCATTTACCCACCTTCCTCTTTCTGAGCTTCTCTGGAGTTC
TGTGCTTCCTTTTTCCCTTATCTTTATACTGTAATTTTTAACTTTCAGGCATTGATTGGATCCCCGGGAT
TGGCCAAAGGACCCAAAGGTATGTTTCGAATGATACTAACATAACATAGAACATTTTCAGGAGGACCCTT
GCTTGGAGGGTACCGAGCTCAGAAAAAATGACTGCTCCAAAGAAGAAGCGTAAGGTACCGGTGGGTGAAG
ACCAGAAACAGCACCTCGAACTGAGCCGCGATATTGCCCAGCGTTTCAACGCGCTGTATGGCGAGATCGA
TCCCGTCGTTTTACAACGTCGTGACTGGGAAAACCCTGGCGTTACCCAACTTAATCGCCTTGCAGCACAT
CCCCCTTTCGCCAGCTGGCGTAATAGCGAAGAGGCCCGCACCGATCGCCCTTCCCAACAGTTGCGCAGCC
TGAATGGCGAATGGCGCTTTGCCTGGTTTCCGGCACCAGAAGCGGTGCCGGAAAGCTGGCTGGAGTGCGA
TCTTCCTGAGGCCGATACTGTCGTCGTCCCCTCAAACTGGCAGATGCACGGTTACGATGCGCCCATCTAC
ACCAACGTGACCTATCCCATTACGGTCAATCCGCCGTTTGTTCCCACGGAGAATCCGACGGGTTGTTACT
CGCTCACATTTAATGTTGATGAAAGCTGGCTACAGGAAGGCCAGACGCGAATTATTTTTGATGGCGTTAA
CTCGGCGTTTCATCTGTGGTGCAACGGGCGCTGGGTCGGTTACGGCCAGGACAGTCGTTTGCCGTCTGAA
TTTGACCTGAGCGCATTTTTACGCGCCGGAGAAAACCGCCTCGCGGTGATGGTGCTGCGCTGGAGTGACG
GCAGTTATCTGGAAGATCAGGATATGTGGCGGATGAGCGGCATTTTCCGTGACGTCTCGTTGCTGCATAA
ACCGACTACACAAATCAGCGATTTCCATGTTGCCACTCGCTTTAATGATGATTTCAGCCGCGCTGTACTG
GAGGCTGAAGTTCAGATGTGCGGCGAGTTGCGTGACTACCTACGGGTAACAGTTTCTTTATGGCAGGGTG
AAACGCAGGTCGCCAGCGGCACCGCGCCTTTCGGCGGTGAAATTATCGATGAGCGTGGTGGTTATGCCGA
TCGCGTCACACTACGTCTGAACGTCGAAAACCCGAAACTGTGGAGCGCCGAAATCCCGAATCTCTATCGT
GCGGTGGTTGAACTGCACACCGCCGACGGCACGCTGATTGAAGCAGAAGCCTGCGATGTCGGTTTCCGCG
AGGTGCGGATTGAAAATGGTCTGCTGCTGCTGAACGGCAAGCCGTTGCTGATTCGAGGCGTTAACCGTCA
CGAGCATCATCCTCTGCATGGTCAGGTCATGGATGAGCAGACGATGGTGCAGGATATCCTGCTGATGAAG
CAGAACAACTTTAACGCCGTGCGCTGTTCGCATTATCCGAACCATCCGCTGTGGTACACGCTGTGCGACC
GCTACGGCCTGTATGTGGTGGATGAAGCCAATATTGAAACCCACGGCATGGTGCCAATGAATCGTCTGAC
CGATGATCCGCGCTGGCTACCGGCGATGAGCGAACGCGTAACGCGAATGGTGCAGCGCGATCGTAATCAC
CCGAGTGTGATCATCTGGTCGCTGGGGAATGAATCAGGCCACGGCGCTAATCACGACGCGCTGTATCGCT
GGATCAAATCTGTCGATCCTTCCCGCCCGGTGCAGTATGAAGGCGGCGGAGCCGACACCACGGCCACCGA
TATTATTTGCCCGATGTACGCGCGCGTGGATGAAGACCAGCCCTTCCCGGCTGTGCCGAAATGGTCCATC
AAAAAATGGCTTTCGCTACCTGGAGAGACGCGCCCGCTGATCCTTTGCGAATACGCCCACGCGATGGGTA
ACAGTCTTGGCGGTTTCGCTAAATACTGGCAGGCGTTTCGTCAGTATCCCCGTTTACAGGGCGGCTTCGT
CTGGGACTGGGTGGATCAGTCGCTGATTAAATATGATGAAAACGGCAACCCGTGGTCGGCTTACGGCGGT
GATTTTGGCGATACGCCGAACGATCGCCAGTTCTGTATGAACGGTCTGGTCTTTGCCGACCGCACGCCGC
ATCCAGCGCTGACGGAAGCAAAACACCAGCAGCAGTTTTTCCAGTTCCGTTTATCCGGGCAAACCATCGA
AGTGACCAGCGAATACCTGTTCCGTCATAGCGATAACGAGCTCCTGCACTGGATGGTGGCGCTGGATGGT
AAGCCGCTGGCAAGCGGTGAAGTGCCTCTGGATGTCGCTCCACAAGGTAAACAGTTGATTGAACTGCCTG
AACTACCGCAGCCGGAGAGCGCCGGGCAACTCTGGCTCACAGTACGCGTAGTGCAACCGAACGCGACCGC
ATGGTCAGAAGCCGGGCACATCAGCGCCTGGCAGCAGTGGCGTCTGGCGGAAAACCTCAGTGTGACGCTC
CCCGCCGCGTCCCACGCCATCCCGCATCTGACCACCAGCGAAATGGATTTTTGCATCGAGCTGGGTAATA
AGCGTTGGCAATTTAACCGCCAGTCAGGCTTTCTTTCACAGATGTGGATTGGCGATAAAAAACAACTGCT
GACGCCGCTGCGCGATCAGTTCACCCGTGCACCGCTGGATAACGACATTGGCGTAAGTGAAGCGACCCGC
ATTGACCCTAACGCCTGGGTCGAACGCTGGAAGGCGGCGGGCCATTACCAGGCCGAAGCAGCGTTGTTGC
AGTGCACGGCAGATACACTTGCTGATGCGGTGCTGATTACGACCGCTCACGCGTGGCAGCATCAGGGGAA
AACCTTATTTATCAGCCGGAAAACCTACCGGATTGATGGTAGTGGTCAAATGGCGATTACCGTTGATGTT
GAAGTGGCGAGCGATACACCGCATCCGGCGCGGATTGGCCTGAACTGCCAGCTGGCGCAGGTAGCAGAGC
GGGTAAACTGGCTCGGATTAGGGCCGCAAGAAAACTATCCCGACCGCCTTACTGCCGCCTGTTTTGACCG
CTGGGATCTGCCATTGTCAGACATGTATACCCCGTACGTCTTCCCGAGCGAAAACGGTCTGCGCTGCGGG
ACGCGCGAATTGAATTATGGCCCACACCAGTGGCGCGGCGACTTCCAGTTCAACATCAGCCGCTACAGTC
AACAGCAACTGATGGAAACCAGCCATCGCCATCTGCTGCACGCGGAAGAAGGCACATGGCTGAATATCGA
CGGTTTCCATATGGGGATTGGTGGCGACGACTCCTGGAGCCCGTCAGTATCGGCGGAATTCCAACTGAGC
GCCGGTCGCTACCATTACCAACTTGTCTGGTGTCAAAAATAATAGGGGCCGCTGTCATCAGAGTAAGTTT
AAACTGAGTTCTACTAACTAACGAGTAATATTTAAATTTTCAGCATCTCGCGCCCGTGCCTCTGACTTCT
AAGTCCAATTACTCTTCAACATCCCTACATGCTCTTTCTCCCTGTGCTCCCACCCCCTATTTTTGTTATT
ATCAAAAAACTTCTCTTAATTTCTTTGTTTTTTAGCTTCTTTTAAGTCACCTCTAACAATGAAATTGTGT
AGATTCAAAAATAGAATTAATTCGTAATAAAAAGTCGAAAAAAATTGTGCTCCCTCCCCCCATTAATAAT
AATTCTATCCCAAAATCTACACAATGTTCTGTGTACACTTCTTATGTTTTTTACTTCTGATAAATTTTTT
TGAAACATCATAGAAAAAACCGCACACAAAATACCTTATCATATGTTACGTTTCAGTTTATGACCGCAAT
TTTTATTTCTTCGCACGTCTGGGCCTCTCATGACGTCAAATCATGCTCATCGTGAAAAAGTTTTGGAGTA
TTTTTGGAATTTTTCAATCAAGTGAAAGTTTATGAAATTAATTTTCCTGCTTTTGCTTTTTGGGGTTTCC
CCTATTGTTTGTCAAGATTTCGAGGACGGCGTTTTTCTTGCTAAAATCACAAGTATTGATGAGCACGATG
CAAGAAAGATCGGAAGAAGGTTTGGGTTTGAGGCTCAGTGGAAGGTGAGTAGAAGTTGATAATTTGAAAG
TGGAGTAGTGTCTATGGGGTTTTTGCCTTAAATGACAGAATACATTCCCAATATACCAAACATAACTGTT
TCCTACTAGTCGGCCGTACGGGCCCTTTCGTCTCGCGCGTTTCGGTGATGACGGTGAAAACCTCTGACAC
ATGCAGCTCCCGGAGACGGTCACAGCTTGTCTGTAAGCGGATGCCGGGAGCAGACAAGCCCGTCAGGGCG
CGTCAGCGGGTGTTGGCGGGTGTCGGGGCTGGCTTAACTATGCGGCATCAGAGCAGATTGTACTGAGAGT
GCACCATATGCGGTGTGAAATACCGCACAGATGCGTAAGGAGAAAATACCGCATCAGGCGGCCTTAAGGG
CCTCGTGATACGCCTATTTTTATAGGTTAATGTCATGATAATAATGGTTTCTTAGACGTCAGGTGGCACT
TTTCGGGGAAATGTGCGCGGAACCCCTATTTGTTTATTTTTCTAAATACATTCAAATATGTATCCGCTCA
TGAGACAATAACCCTGATAAATGCTTCAATAATATTGAAAAAGGAAGAGTATGAGTATTCAACATTTCCG
TGTCGCCCTTATTCCCTTTTTTGCGGCATTTTGCCTTCCTGTTTTTGCTCACCCAGAAACGCTGGTGAAA
GTAAAAGATGCTGAAGATCAGTTGGGTGCACGAGTGGGTTACATCGAACTGGATCTCAACAGCGGTAAGA
TCCTTGAGAGTTTTCGCCCCGAAGAACGTTTTCCAATGATGAGCACTTTTAAAGTTCTGCTATGTGGCGC
GGTATTATCCCGTATTGACGCCGGGCAAGAGCAACTCGGTCGCCGCATACACTATTCTCAGAATGACTTG
GTTGAGTACTCACCAGTCACAGAAAAGCATCTTACGGATGGCATGACAGTAAGAGAATTATGCAGTGCTG
CCATAACCATGAGTGATAACACTGCGGCCAACTTACTTCTGACAACGATCGGAGGACCGAAGGAGCTAAC
CGCTTTTTTGCACAACATGGGGGATCATGTAACTCGCCTTGATCGTTGGGAACCGGAGCTGAATGAAGCC
ATACCAAACGACGAGCGTGACACCACGATGCCTGTAGCAATGGCAACAACGTTGCGCAAACTATTAACTG
GCGAACTACTTACTCTAGCTTCCCGGCAACAATTAATAGACTGGATGGAGGCGGATAAAGTTGCAGGACC
ACTTCTGCGCTCGGCCCTTCCGGCTGGCTGGTTTATTGCTGATAAATCTGGAGCCGGTGAGCGTGGGTCT
CGCGGTATCATTGCAGCACTGGGGCCAGATGGTAAGCCCTCCCGTATCGTAGTTATCTACACGACGGGGA
GTCAGGCAACTATGGATGAACGAAATAGACAGATCGCTGAGATAGGTGCCTCACTGATTAAGCATTGGTA
ACTGTCAGACCAAGTTTACTCATATATACTTTAGATTGATTTAAAACTTCATTTTTAATTTAAAAGGATC
TAGGTGAAGATCCTTTTTGATAATCTCATGACCAAAATCCCTTAACGTGAGTTTTCGTTCCACTGAGCGT
CAGACCCCGTAGAAAAGATCAAAGGATCTTCTTGAGATCCTTTTTTTCTGCGCGTAATCTGCTGCTTGCA
AACAAAAAAACCACCGCTACCAGCGGTGGTTTGTTTGCCGGATCAAGAGCTACCAACTCTTTTTCCGAAG
GTAACTGGCTTCAGCAGAGCGCAGATACCAAATACTGTCCTTCTAGTGTAGCCGTAGTTAGGCCACCACT
TCAAGAACTCTGTAGCACCGCCTACATACCTCGCTCTGCTAATCCTGTTACCAGTGGCTGCTGCCAGTGG
CGATAAGTCGTGTCTTACCGGGTTGGACTCAAGACGATAGTTACCGGATAAGGCGCAGCGGTCGGGCTGA
ACGGGGGGTTCGTGCACACAGCCCAGCTTGGAGCGAACGACCTACACCGAACTGAGATACCTACAGCGTG
AGCATTGAGAAAGCGCCACGCTTCCCGAAGGGAGAAAGGCGGACAGGTATCCGGTAAGCGGCAGGGTCGG
AACAGGAGAGCGCACGAGGGAGCTTCCAGGGGGAAACGCCTGGTATCTTTATAGTCCTGTCGGGTTTCGC
CACCTCTGACTTGAGCGTCGATTTTTGTGATGCTCGTCAGGGGGGCGGAGCCTATGGAAAAACGCCAGCA
ACGCGGCCTTTTTACGGTTCCTGGCCTTTTGCTGGCCTTTTGCTCACATGTTCTTTCCTGCGTTATCCCC
TGATTCTGTGGATAACCGTATTACCGCCTTTGAGTGAGCTGATACCGCTCGCCGCAGCCGAACGACCGAG
CGCAGCGAGTCAGTGAGCGAGGAAGCGGAAGAGCGCCCAATACGCAAACCGCCTCTCCCCGCGCGTTGGC
CGATTCATTAATGCAGCTGGCACGACAGGTTTCCCGACTGGAAAGCGGGCAGTGAGCGCAACGCAATTAA
TGTGAGTTAGCTCACTCATTAGGCACCCCAGGCTTTACACTTTATGCTTCCGGCTCGTATGTTGTGTGGA
ATTGTGAGCGGATAACAATTTCACACAGGAAACAGCTATGACCATGATTACGCCAAGCTGTAAGTTTAAA
CATGATCTTACTAACTAACTATTCTCATTTAAATTTTCAGAGCTTAAAAATGGCTGAAATCACTCACAAC
GATGGATACGCTAACAACTTGGAAATGAAAT
Features (pLannotate 1.2.2; 13 found; start..end, strand, type, name):
     24..47      -  misc_feature   MCS (fragment): pUC18/19 multiple cloning site
    545..628     +  CDS            trpS (fragment): SYW_ECOLI - Experimental evidence at protein level: Swiss-Prot protein existence level 1. Catalyzes the attachment of tryptophan to tRNA(Trp). Amino acylates tRNA(Trp) with both L- and D-tryptophan, although D-tryptophan is a poor substrate (PubMed:10918062). From Escherichia coli (strain K12).
    635..3682    +  CDS            lacZ: β-galactosidase; lacZ
   4232..4384    +  CDS            aex-5 (fragment): AEX5_CAEEL - Also known as kpc-3 From Caenorhabditis elegans.
   4512..4547    +  CDS            rop (fragment): Rop protein, which maintains plasmids at low copy number; rop
   4649..4748    +  misc_feature   bom (fragment): basis of mobility region from pBR322
   4846..4950    +  promoter       AmpR promoter: bla
   4951..5811    +  CDS            AmpR: β-lactamase; bla; confers resistance to ampicillin, carbenicillin, and related antibiotics
   5982..6570    +  rep_origin     ori: high-copy-number ColE1/pMB1/pBR322/pUC origin of replication
   6753..6845    +  CDS            lacI (fragment): lac repressor; lacI; The lac repressor binds to the lac operator to inhibit transcription in E. coli. This inhibition can be relieved by adding lactose or isopropyl-β-D-thiogalactopyranoside (IPTG).
   6858..6879    +  protein_bind   CAP binding site: CAP binding activates transcription in the presence of cAMP. E. coli catabolite activator protein
   6894..6924    +  promoter       lac promoter: promoter for the E. coli lac operon
   6932..6948    +  protein_bind   lac operator: The lac repressor binds to the lac operator to inhibit transcription in E. coli. This inhibition can be relieved by adding lactose or isopropyl-β-D-thiogalactopyranoside (IPTG). lac repressor encoded by lacI
