[The description below was written by a language model from this plasmid's Addgene catalogue record and pLannotate feature annotations shown in this document.]
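Description:
pPD95_21 is an empty-backbone worm expression vector from the 1995 Fire Lab Vector Kit, intended for building lacZ reporter constructs for Caenorhabditis elegans. The catalogue lists the parental backbone as unknown and gives a size of about 7.1 kb, closely matching the 7,101 nt depositor sequence that was annotated. Propagation in E. coli relies on a high-copy ColE1/pMB1-type origin and an ampicillin resistance gene (bla) with its own promoter. Remnants of pUC/pBR322-type ancestry are also detected: fragments of rop and the bom region, a lacI fragment, and the CAP binding site, lac promoter and lac operator lying next to a partial pUC18/19 multiple cloning site.

The main payload is a full-length lacZ coding sequence encoding β-galactosidase. No insert is recorded, but the tag/fusion field lists three modules: IVSA, ATG-SecSig and pes10. By their names these would be a synthetic intron (introns of this kind are commonly included to improve transgene expression in worms), a start codon joined to a secretion signal sequence, and the pes-10 element, which is generally used in C. elegans as a minimal promoter for testing enhancer fragments. None of these three is picked up by the automated annotation, so their positions and order relative to lacZ cannot be confirmed from the feature table. The short trpS fragment just upstream of lacZ and the aex-5 fragment downstream of it are partial similarity hits, and the record does not explain their role. A 3' UTR is not annotated. The likely use, cloning candidate regulatory DNA by restriction enzymes to drive a secretion-signal-tagged β-galactosidase reporter in worms, is inferred from these parts, with details deferred to the kit documentation.
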