Addgene plasmid #1485: pPD95_21
Purpose: (Empty Backbone)
Depositing lab: Andrew Fire. Depositing organization: Carnegie Institution for Science.
Backbone
  Vector backbone: Unknown
  Backbone size (bp): 7107
  Vector type: Worm Expression
Growth in bacteria
  Bacterial resistance: Ampicillin, 100 μg/mL
  Growth temperature: 37°C
  Growth strain: DH5alpha
  Copy number: Unknown
Gene/Insert
  Gene/Insert name: None
  Tag / fusion protein: IVSA, ATG-SecSig, pes10
  Cloning method: Restriction Enzyme
Terms and licenses: Academic/Nonprofit Terms; Industry Terms: Not Available to Industry
Depositor comments: See Fire Lab Vector Kit Documentation 1995. Fire Lab Miniprep Number pPD95.21, Ligation number NONE.
How to cite: pPD95_21 was a gift from Andrew Fire (Addgene plasmid # 1485 ; http://n2t.net/addgene:1485 ; RRID:Addgene_1485)
