>Addgene plasmid #1485 | pPD95_21 | addgene partial sequence | sequence record 16626 | 1485_m13reverse
TGATCTTACTAACTAACTATTCTCATTTAAATTTTCAGAGCTTAAAAATGGCTGAAATCACTCACAACGA
TGGATACGCTAACAACTTGGAAATGAAATAAGCTTGCATGCCTGCAGGCCTTGGTCGACTCTAGAGGATC
CCCGGGGATTGGCCAAAGGACCCAAAGGTATGTTTCGAATGATACTAACATAACATAGAACATTTTCAGG
AGGACCCTTGCTTGGCTAGCAAAAATGCATAAGGTTTTGCTGGCACTGTTCTTTATCTTTCTGGCACCAG
CATCCGCACTGGCAGTCTCCGAACCGGCCTGCAGGTCGATTTTTTGCAAATTACGAGCGTTGTAGGGGGC
GGAGCGATAGGTCCTATAGGTTTTGGTATATCATCATTCATTCATTCATTGGTACATTCATTTACCCACC
TTCCTCTTTCTGAGCTTCTCTGGAGTTCTGTGCTTCCTTTTTCCCTTATCTTTATACTGTAATTTTTAAC
TTTCAGGCATTGATTGGATCCCCGGGATTGGCCAAAGGACCCAAAGGTATGTTTCGAATGATACTAACAT
AACATAGAACATTTTCAGGAGGACCCTTGCTTGGAGGGTACCGAGCTCAGAAAAAATGACTGCTCCAAAG
AAGAAGCGTAAGGTACCGGTGGGTGAAGACCAGAAACAGCACCTCGAACTGAGCCGCGATATTGCCCAGC
GTTTCAACGCGCTGTATGGCGAGATCGATCCCGTCGTTTTACAACGTCGTGACTGGGAAAACCCTGGCGT
TACCCAACTTAATCGCCTTGCAGCACATCCCCCTTTCGCCAGCTGGCGTAATAGCGAAGAGGCCCGCACC
GATCGCCCTTCCCAACAGTTGCGCAGCCTGAATGGCGAATGGCGCTTTGCCTGGTTTCCGGCACCAGAAG
CGGTGCCGGAAAGCTGGCTGGAGTGCGATCTTCCTGAGGCCGANACTGTCGTCNTCCCCTCAAACTGGCA
GANGCACGGTTACGATGCGCCCATCTACACCAACGTGACCTATCCCATTACGGTCANNCCGCNGTTTGTT
CCCCNGAAAATCCGACGGGTGGTACNCNCNCCATTTANGNTGANGAANCTGNCTACNGGAAGGCCAANCC
NAATATTTTGAGGGGTAACNCGGCGTTCCCTGGGGGCACGGGGCTGGNTCGTTANGCCAAANANCCTTNG
CCCCGAATTACCGACCATTTNACNCCNGAAAAACCCCNCCGGGAAGGCNCCCTGAAGACCCNTTTTTGGA
AANAGAANGGGGGNAANGGGNTTTCGNNCCCTTGNGNAAACNNAAAAAAAAATTCNGGGCCCCNTAAAAT
NCCCCNCGNGGGNNAAANAAGGGGNNGGNNCCCGGAANTTTTGGGGAA
